Addgene plasmid #147136: pAc5.1B-lambdaN-HA-CeAIN1-W378AW437A_O
Purpose: Insect Expression of CeAIN1-W378AW437A
Depositing lab: Elisa Izaurralde. Depositing organization: Max Planck Institute for Developmental Biology. Publication: The Caenorhabditis elegans GW182 protein AIN-1 interacts with PAB-1 and subunits of the PAN2-PAN3 and CCR4-NOT deadenylase complexes. Kuzuoglu-Ozturk D, Huntzinger E, Schmidt S, Izaurralde E. Nucleic Acids Res. 2012 Jul;40(12):5651-65. doi: 10.1093/nar/gks218. Epub 2012 Mar 7. PubMed 22402495.
Backbone
  Vector backbone: Unknown
  Vector type: Insect Expression
Growth in bacteria
  Bacterial resistance: Ampicillin, 100 μg/mL
  Growth temperature: 37°C
  Growth strain: DH5alpha
  Copy number: Low Copy
Gene/Insert
  Gene/Insert name: CeAIN1-W378AW437A
  Species: C. elegans (nematode)
  Entrez Gene: ain-1
  Cloning method: Unknown
Terms and licenses: Academic/Nonprofit Terms; Industry Terms: Not Available to Industry
Depositor comments: ORF extracted from NCBI:NM_078286.4 Plasmids from this collection were made available to the research community and donated after the lab closed. Please note that the sequence provided by the depositing laboratory may be theoretical/predicted or based on Sanger sequencing results. There may be discrepancies between sequencing results obtained by Addgene and the depositor sequence. If an Addgene verified sequence is not available, please contact before placing your order to request that our lab fully sequence the plasmid.
How to cite: pAc5.1B-lambdaN-HA-CeAIN1-W378AW437A_O was a gift from Elisa Izaurralde (Addgene plasmid # 147136 ; http://n2t.net/addgene:147136 ; RRID:Addgene_147136)
