[The description below was written by a language model from this plasmid's Addgene catalogue record and pLannotate feature annotations shown in this document.]
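Description:
pAc5.1B-lambdaN-HA-CeAIN1-W378AW437A_O is an insect-cell expression plasmid of about 7.4 kb. The catalogue lists the backbone as unknown, but the name and annotated features point to a pAc5.1-type vector. It is propagated in E. coli through a ColE1/pUC-family origin and selected with ampicillin via the β-lactamase gene and its bla promoter. The record describes it as low copy, although the annotated origin is of a type usually considered high copy. A truncated tetracycline-resistance fragment and a short piece of SV40 large T antigen sequence are also annotated; these appear to be non-functional backbone remnants.

Expression is driven by the Drosophila melanogaster actin 5C promoter, a strong constitutive promoter in Drosophila cultured cells, and terminated by an SV40 polyadenylation signal. Downstream of the promoter lie a short fragment of the bacteriophage lambda N protein and an HA epitope (annotated as a partial 3xHA match, consistent with a single HA tag). The unannotated region of roughly 2 kb that follows presumably holds the insert, the C. elegans ain-1 open reading frame encoding the GW182-family protein AIN-1, with two tryptophan-to-alanine substitutions (W378A and W437A). A vector-derived V5 tag is annotated after the insert, but the record does not state whether it is in frame with the ORF or excluded by a stop codon.

The lambda N peptide binds BoxB RNA hairpins, so fusions of this kind are generally used to tether a protein to a BoxB-containing reporter mRNA and measure its effect on translation or mRNA stability. The HA tag allows detection and immunoprecipitation. The associated study examined AIN-1 interactions with PAB-1 and the PAN2-PAN3 and CCR4-NOT deadenylase complexes, so this mutant plausibly tests the contribution of these tryptophans, though the record does not spell this out.
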