Features (pLannotate 1.2.2; 10 found; start..end, strand, type, name):
     56..2565    +  promoter       Ac5 promoter: Drosophila melanogaster actin 5C promoter
   2585..2650    +  CDS            N (fragment): REGN_LAMBD - Experimental evidence at protein level: Swiss-Prot protein existence level 1. Plays a role as a transcriptional antitermination factor that allows the virus to initiate its lytic phase. Activates expression of the delayed viral early genes by modifying host RNA polymerase (RNAP) into a form that is resistant to termination signals. This antitermination function requires the host NusA protein which serves to stabilize the interaction between antitermination protein N and host RNA polymerase. From Escherichia phage lambda (Bacteriophage lambda).
   2675..2701    +  CDS            3xHA (fragment): three tandem HA epitope tags
   4674..4715    +  CDS            V5 tag: epitope tag from simian virus 5
   4815..4949    -  polyA_signal   SV40 poly(A) signal: SV40 polyadenylation signal
   4972..5056    -  CDS            large T antigen (fragment): large T antigen from SV40 (simian virus 40)
   5057..5504    +  CDS            TcR (fragment): tetracycline efflux protein; tet; confers resistance to tetracycline
   5550..6138    -  rep_origin     ori: high-copy-number ColE1/pMB1/pBR322/pUC origin of replication
   6309..7169    -  CDS            AmpR: β-lactamase; bla; confers resistance to ampicillin, carbenicillin, and related antibiotics
   7170..7274    -  promoter       AmpR promoter: bla
>Addgene plasmid #147136 | pAc5.1B-lambdaN-HA-CeAIN1-W378AW437A_O | addgene full sequence | sequence record 355673 | Addgene NGS Result
CTTCAAGAATTAATTCTATATTCTAAAAACACAAATGATACTTCTAAAAAAAAATCATGAATGGCATCAA
CTCTGAATCAAATCTTTGCAGATGCACCTACTTCTCATTTCCACTGTCACATCATTTTTCCAGATCTCGC
TGCCTGTTATGTGGCCCACAAACCAAGACACGTTTTATGGCCATTAAAGCTGGCTGATCGTCGCCAAACA
CCAAATACATAATGAATATGTACACATTCGAGAAAGAAGCGATCAAAGAAGCGTCTTCGGGCGGAGTAGG
AGAATGCGGAGGAGAAGGAGAACGAGCTGATCTAGTATCTCTCCACAATCCAATGCCAACTGACCAACTG
GCCATATTCGGAGCAATTTGAAGCCAATTTCCATCGCCTGGCGATCGCTCCATTCTTGGCTATATGTTTT
TCACCGTTACCCGGGGCCATTTTCAAAGACTCGTCGGCAAGATAAGATTGTGTCACTCGCTGTCTCTCTT
CATTTGTCGAAGAATGCTGAGGAATTTCGCGATGACGTCGGCGAGTATTTTGAAGAATGAGAATAATTTG
TATTTATACGAAAATCAGTTAGTGGAATTTTCTACAAAAACATGTTATCTATAGATAATTTTGTTGCAAA
ATATGTTGACTATGACAAAGATTGTATGTATATACCTTTAATGTATTCTCATTTTCTTATGTATTTATAA
TGGCAATGATGATACTGATGATATTTTAAGATGATGCCAGACCAAAAGGCTTGAATTTCTGCGTCTTTTG
CCGAACGCAGTGCATGTGCAATTGTTGTTTTTTGGAATATTCAATTTTCGGACTGTCCGCTTTGATTTCA
GTTTCTTGGCTTATTCAAAAAGCAAAGTAAAGCCAAAAAAGCGAGATGGCAATACCAAATGCGGCAAAAC
GGTAGTGGAAGGAAAGGGGTGCGGGGCAGCGGAAGGAAGGGTGGGGCGGGGCGTGGCGGGGTCTGTGGCT
GGGCGCGACGTCACCGACGTTGGAGCCACTCCTTTGACCATGTGTGCGTGTGTGTATTATTCGTGTCTCG
CCACTCGCCGGTTGTTTTTTTCTTTTTATGCTGCGCTCTCTCTAGCGCCATCTCGCTTACGCATGCTCAA
CGCACCGCATGTTGCCGTTTCCTTTTATGCGTCATTTTGGCTCGAAATAGGCAATTATTTAAACAAAGAT
TAGTCAACGAAAACGCTAAAATAAATAAGTCTACAATATGGTTACTTATTGCCATGTGTGTGCAGCCAAC
GATAGCAACAAAAGCAACAACACAGGTGGCTTTCCCTCTTTCACTTTTTGTTTGCAAGCCGCGTGCGAGC
AAGACGGCACGACCGGCAAACGCAATTACGCTGACAAAGAGCAGACGAAGTTTTGGCGAAAAACATCAAG
GCGCCTGATACGAATGCATTTGCAATAACAATTGCGATATTTAATATTGTTTATGAAGCTGTTTGACTTC
AAAACACACAAAAAAAAAAATAAAACAAATTATTTGAAAGAGAATTAGGAATCGGACGCTTATCGTTAGG
GTAACAACAAGAAATGCTTACTGAGTCACAGCCTCTGGAAAACTGCCGCAAGCCAGAGAGAGAGAGAAAA
AGAGGGAGAGCAGCTTAGACCGCATGTGCTTGTGTGTGAGGCGTCTCTCTCTTCGTCTCTGTTGCGCAAA
CGCATAGACTGCACTGAAAAAATCGATTACCTATTTTTTATGAATGAATATTTGCACTATTACTATTCAA
AACTATTAAGATAGCAATCACATTCAATAGCCAAATACTATACCACCTGAGCGATGCAACGAAATGATCA
ATTTGAGCAAAAATGCTGCATATTTAGGACGGCATCATTATAGAAATGCTTCTTGCTGTGTACTTTTCTC
TCGTCTGGCAGCTGTTTCGCCGTTATTGTTAAAACCGGCTTAAGTTAGGTGTGTTTTCTACGACTAGTGA
ATGCCCTACTAGAAGATGTGTGTTGCACAAAATGTCCCTGGAATAACCAATTTGAAGTGCAGATAGCAGT
AAACGTAAGCTAATATGAATATTATTTAACTGTAATGTTTTAATATCGCTGGACATTACTAATAAACCCA
CTATAAACACATGTACATATGTATGTTTTGGCATACAATGAGTAGTTGGGGAAAAAATGTGTAAAAGCAC
CGTGACCATCACAGCATAAAGATAACCAGCTGAAGTATCGAATATGAGTAACCCCCAAATTGAATCACAT
GCCGCAACTGATAGGACCCATGGAAGTACACTCTTCATGGCGATATACAAGACACACACAAGCACGAACA
CCCAGTTGCGGAGGAAATTCTCCGTAAATGAAAACCCAATCGGCGAACAATTCATACCCATATATGGTAA
AAGTTTTGAACGCGACTTGAGAGCGGAGAGCATTGCGGCTGATAAGGTTTTAGCGCTAAGCGGGCTTTAT
AAAACGGGCTGCGGGACCAGTTTTCATATCACTACCGTTTGAGTTCTTGTGCTGTGTGGATACTCCTCCC
GACACAAAGCCGCTCCATCAGCCAGCAGTCGTCTAATCCAGAGACCCCGGATCGGGGTACCAACATGGAC
GCACAAACACGACGACGTGAGCGTCGCGCTGAGAAACAAGCTCAATGGAAAGCTGCAAACGGTGGATCTC
CTCCACATATGGCTTACCCATACGATGTTCCAGATTACGCTCCTCCAAGCTTGAATTCAATGGAGAGTCT
CGCAAAAAACTTCAACAACATTTCAATAGACGACGCAGCGTGGCATCCTAACGACCAACAGCCTGTATGG
GGAAACAACGGTCTCCAGCAGCAACGTGTCTGGGCTCCGCCGGTACCGCAGCCACAGTTCCCAAACAGAT
CGCCATGGCAACAGGAATCGAACGATATCGAGCCAAATGTCAACGAAGCCCTTGTTGGACTCAGTGGCAC
AGGCTCATCAAGTCAAAGCCAATGGGGTGGCATTCAGAATACAGATTATGAGAAACAGATATGGGGTGAT
CCACCATTGAGCGATGTGCAGTATCCACTTCAACCACATGCCTCGTTCGGTGAATTGAATAGTCTTGGAG
GTCAATCTGCGCCTTGGTCCATAGGGTCTCAGCCAGCGCACCCGGTTTGGAGTAACGGAGGAATGGGAAA
AGAATCTGATGACTTTTGGAAACAGCAACAGCCTCAACAGCATCAGCAATACCCGATGCCATTGCTGCAG
GGAGCCTGGAATACAGGCATGAGACATGGACCACCAGGACAAGGACAACGTAGTGGGCCAATGATGCAGC
AGCAGCAAGACTACCAAGGGGGATGGGGTGGCCCGAATAACATGGGTGGCAACAAGCAGATGAACCGTCC
ATGGGGGCAGGACAGCAATCGTGGAATGTCAGGCATGCCGCCCCGAAACGGTCGTCCAAACCACAACCAG
GGACGGTACTCTGGCAATATGGGTGGCGGTGTTGACGTTTCAGTTCCACCACCGATGGATATGCACATGG
GAGGTGGTATGGGTGGAATGAGAAATATGGGTGTTGCTCCGAATAGTGGACACGGATCATGGAAGAATAA
CAATGCTGGTGGAGGTCAAGGAGGCCACGGCGGTCAAAGAAACTACAACAACCGTGGTGGAATGGGACAC
AGTGGAAGCCAGAGTGGCGGAGGATCCAATATGTGGAACAGCACCGGAAACAATGGAAGTGGTGGAAGCA
TGCAGCAGTTCATGGGAGGAGACCAGCAGTACAACAATCCATTCCCAATCGGCGGAGCTGCTGATGATCT
CACACTGACTGTTTGGCATGATCCAAACGGAGAACTCAAGAAATGGCAGAGAGATACTGGAGTGTCCTAT
GCGGGAGACCCGGAGAAGCAAACTGACCGTACCATTAGCTTGTGGATTGTTGGCGAAGGTGCCGATGAGG
ATTTGGAAACTGCATTGAACCGATGTCCAGTACCACAGAAAAAGGGAGAGGACAATCAACGTTTCCCATT
CCCAGTACCAGCGAAACGGCCAATTGTTGTGACCGGAGCGGGAGAGCTTCCAGAAAATGATCCAAACAAT
CCGTCCAAGAGCGAGTCGACGATATTCGACGAGAACAACAGATGGAACGACTTGACAACTGAGCAAAATC
CATGGTATCTTCCGAATCAGCACACTTCAACATTCTCCAGTGACAACACCACTGGATCGTGGGTGCAGGG
AGGAACAATTCCACTCAATGAGCCCGGAACCAATCAACACGTGGCCGTGGCGGAGATGCTGAAGAACGCT
GTCGACAAGGGATACCTGGACCAGAGCGTGACGATGATGGCCAACTTACCGCCAATGGTGCTGCAGTATG
TCAATATGCTGCTCGTCAAAATTCCAGCGTTGGATAGTGTGGAGAATGAGCTGAAGCAGATAATTGAGAG
TTCTCTGCCAGAAGATGTGAAAGAGGTTGATCCACAGAATCAACAAAAGTACATGAATGATAGTCAAAAG
CTTGAACACAATCGTCTCATCATCGAAGTGACGACAGCAAAGATTGAAGTTCAAGAATACTCGAAAAAAG
TGAACCGTGCGCTGATGGACGCTGGAATTGTGCAACCGCAGGAGCAACGTGCGCCAGCCTCAACGGAGGA
CTATCACTACTCGTTCTTAGAATAGCTCGAGTCTAGAGGGCCCGCGGTTCGAAGGTAAGCCTATCCCTAA
CCCTCTCCTCGGTCTCGATTCTACGCGTACCGGTCATCATCACCATCACCATTGAGTTTAAACCCGCTGA
TCAGCCTCGACTGTGCCTTCTAAGGCCTGAGCTCGCTGATCAGCCTCGATCGAGGATCCAGACATGATAA
GATACATTGATGAGTTTGGACAAACCACAACTAGAATGCAGTGAAAAAAATGCTTTATTTGTGAAATTTG
TGATGCTATTGCTTTATTTGTAACCATTATAAGCTGCAATAAACAAGTTAACAACAACAATTGCATTCAT
TTTATGTTTCAGGTTCAGGGGGAGGTGTGGGAGGTTTTTTAAAGCAAGTAAAACCTCTACAAATGTGGTA
TGGCTGATTATGATCAGTCGACCGATGCCCTTGAGAGCCTTCAACCCAGTCAGCTCCTTCCGGTGGGCGC
GGGGCATGACTATCGTCGCCGCACTTATGACTGTCTTCTTTATCATGCAACTCGTAGGACAGGTGCCGGC
AGCGCTCTGGGTCATTTTCGGCGAGGACCGCTTTCGCTGGAGCGCGACGATGATCGGCCTGTCGCTTGCG
GTATTCGGAATCTTGCACGCCCTCGCTCAAGCCTTCGTCACTGGTCCCGCCACCAAACGTTTCGGCGAGA
AGCAGGCCATTATCGCCGGCATGGCGGCCGACGCGCTGGGCTACGTCTTGCTGGCGTTCGCGACGCGAGG
CTGGATGGCCTTCCCCATTATGATTCTTCTCGCTTCCGGCGGCATCGGGATGCCCGCGTTGCAGGCCATG
CTGTCCAGGCAGGTAGATGACGACCATCAGGGACAGCTTCAAGGCCAGCAAAAGGCCAGGAACCGTAAAA
AGGCCGCGTTGCTGGCGTTTTTCCATAGGCTCCGCCCCCCTGACGAGCATCACAAAAATCGACGCTCAAG
TCAGAGGTGGCGAAACCCGACAGGACTATAAAGATACCAGGCGTTTCCCCCTGGAAGCTCCCTCGTGCGC
TCTCCTGTTCCGACCCTGCCGCTTACCGGATACCTGTCCGCCTTTCTCCCTTCGGGAAGCGTGGCGCTTT
CTCATAGCTCACGCTGTAGGTATCTCAGTTCGGTGTAGGTCGTTCGCTCCAAGCTGGGCTGTGTGCACGA
ACCCCCCGTTCAGCCCGACCGCTGCGCCTTATCCGGTAACTATCGTCTTGAGTCCAACCCGGTAAGACAC
GACTTATCGCCACTGGCAGCAGCCACTGGTAACAGGATTAGCAGAGCGAGGTATGTAGGCGGTGCTACAG
AGTTCTTGAAGTGGTGGCCTAACTACGGCTACACTAGAAGGACAGTATTTGGTATCTGCGCTCTGCTGAA
GCCAGTTACCTTCGGAAAAAGAGTTGGTAGCTCTTGATCCGGCAAACAAACCACCGCTGGTAGCGGTGGT
TTTTTTGTTTGCAAGCAGCAGATTACGCGCAGAAAAAAAGGATCTCAAGAAGATCCTTTGATCTTTTCTA
CGGGGTCTGACGCTCAGTGGAACGAAAACTCACGTTAAGGGATTTTGGTCATGAGATTATCAAAAAGGAT
CTTCACCTAGATCCTTTTAAATTAAAAATGAAGTTTTAAATCAATCTAAAGTATATATGAGTAAACTTGG
TCTGACAGTTACCAATGCTTAATCAGTGAGGCACCTATCTCAGCGATCTGTCTATTTCGTTCATCCATAG
TTGCCTGACTCCCCGTCGTGTAGATAACTACGATACGGGAGGGCTTACCATCTGGCCCCAGTGCTGCAAT
GATACCGCGAGACCCACGCTCACCGGCTCCAGATTTATCAGCAATAAACCAGCCAGCCGGAAGGGCCGAG
CGCAGAAGTGGTCCTGCAACTTTATCCGCCTCCATCCAGTCTATTAATTGTTGCCGGGAAGCTAGAGTAA
GTAGTTCGCCAGTTAATAGTTTGCGCAACGTTGTTGCCATTGCTGCAGGCATCGTGGTGTCACGCTCGTC
GTTTGGTATGGCTTCATTCAGCTCCGGTTCCCAACGATCAAGGCGAGTTACATGATCCCCCATGTTGTGC
AAAAAAGCGGTTAGCTCCTTCGGTCCTCCGATCGTTGTCAGAAGTAAGTTGGCCGCAGTGTTATCACTCA
TGGTTATGGCAGCACTGCATAATTCTCTTACTGTCATGCCATCCGTAAGATGCTTTTCTGTGACTGGTGA
GTACTCAACCAAGTCATTCTGAGAATAGTGTATGCGGCGACCGAGTTGCTCTTGCCCGGCGTCAACACGG
GATAATACCGCGCCACATAGCAGAACTTTAAAAGTGCTCATCATTGGAAAACGTTCTTCGGGGCGAAAAC
TCTCAAGGATCTTACCGCTGTTGAGATCCAGTTCGATGTAACCCACTCGTGCACCCAACTGATCTTCAGC
ATCTTTTACTTTCACCAGCGTTTCTGGGTGAGCAAAAACAGGAAGGCAAAATGCCGCAAAAAAGGGAATA
AGGGCGACACGGAAATGTTGAATACTCATACTCTTCCTTTTTCAATATTATTGAAGCATTTATCAGGGTT
ATTGTCTCATGAGCGGATACATATTTGAATGTATTTAGAAAAATAAACAAATAGGGGTTCCGCGCACATT
TCCCCGAAAAGTGCCACCTGACGTCTAAGAAACCATTATTATCATGACATTAACCTATAAAAATAGGCGT
ATCACGAGGCCCTTTCGT
